>Addgene plasmid #235100 | VN517 pBR-rpoA-IP3 | addgene full sequence | sequence record 469023 | Addgene NGS Result
GCAATAAAAAATCAAATCGGATTTCACTATATAATCTCACTTTATCTAAGATGAATCCGATGGAAGCATC
CTGTTTTCTCTCAATTTTTTTATCTAAAACCCAGCGTTCGATGCTTCTTTGAGCGAACGATCAAAAATAA
GTGCCTTCCCATCAAAAAAATATTGACAACATAAAAAACTTTGTGTTATACTTGTAACGCTACATGGAGA
TTAACTCAATCTAGCTAGAGAGGCTTTACACTTTATGCTTCCGGCTCGTATAATGTGTGGAATTGTGAGC
GGATAACAATTTCACACAGGAAACAGCTATGACCATGATTACGGATTCACTGGAACTCTAGACCAAAGAG
AGGACACAATGCAGGGTTCTGTGACAGAGTTTCTAAAACCGCGCCTGGTTGATATCGAGCAAGTGAGTTC
GACGCACGCCAAGGTGACCCTTGAGCCTTTAGAGCGTGGCTTTGGCCATACTCTGGGTAACGCACTGCGC
CGTATTCTGCTCTCATCGATGCCGGGTTGCGCGGTGACCGAGGTTGAGATTGATGGTGTACTACATGAGT
ACAGCACCAAAGAAGGCGTTCAGGAAGATATCCTGGAAATCCTGCTCAACCTGAAAGGGCTGGCGGTGAG
AGTTCAGGGCAAAGATGAAGTTATTCTTACCTTGAATAAATCTGGCATTGGCCCTGTGACTGCAGCCGAT
ATCACCCACGACGGTGATGTCGAAATCGTCAAGCCGCAGCACGTGATCTGCCACCTGACCGATGAGAACG
CGTCTATTAGCATGCGTATCAAAGTTCAGCGCGGTCGTGGTTATGTGCCGGCTTCTACCCGAATTCATTC
GGAAGAAGATGAGCGCCCAATCGGCCGTCTGCTGGTCGACGCATGCTACAGCCCTGTGGAGCGTATTGCC
TACAATGTTGAAGCAGCGCGTGTAGAACAGCGTACCGACCTGGACAAGCTGGTCATCGAAATGGAAACCA
ACGGCACAATCGATCCTGAAGAGGCGATTCGTCGTGCGGCAACCATTCTGGCTGAACAACTGGAAGCTTT
CGTTGACTTACGTGATGTACGTCAGCCTGAAGTGAAAGAAGAGAAACCAGAGGCGGCCGCAGCAAGCACC
GAACGCAAATGGGCAGAACTGGCACGTCGTATTCGTGGTGCAGGCGGTGTTACCCTCAATGGTTTTGGTT
GAGGATCCTCTACGCCGGACGCATCGTGGCCGGCATCACCGGCGCCACAGGTGCGGTTGCTGGCGCCTAT
ATCGCCGACATCACCGATGGGGAAGATCGGGCTCGCCACTTCGGGCTCATGAGCGCTTGTTTCGGCGTGG
GTATGGTGGCAGGCCCCGTGGCCGGGGGACTGTTGGGCGCCATCTCCTTGCATGCACCATTCCTTGCGGC
GGCGGTGCTCAACGGCCTCAACCTACTACTGGGCTGCTTCCTAATGCAGGAGTCGCATAAGGGAGAGCGT
CGACCGATGCCCTTGAGAGCCTTCAACCCAGTCAGCTCCTTCCGGTGGGCGCGGGGCATGACTATCGTCG
CCGCACTTATGACTGTCTTCTTTATCATGCAACTCGTAGGACAGGTGCCGGCAGCGCTCTGGGTCATTTT
CGGCGAGGACCGCTTTCGCTGGAGCGCGACGATGATCGGCCTGTCGCTTGCGGTATTCGGAATCTTGCAC
GCCCTCGCTCAAGCCTTCGTCACTGGTCCCGCCACCAAACGTTTCGGCGAGAAGCAGGCCATTATCGCCG
GCATGGCGGCCGACGCGCTGGGCTACGTCTTGCTGGCGTTCGCGACGCGAGGCTGGATGGCCTTCCCCAT
TATGATTCTTCTCGCTTCCGGCGGCATCGGGATGCCCGCGTTGCAGGCCATGCTGTCCAGGCAGGTAGAT
GACGACCATCAGGGACAGCTTCAAGGATCGCTCGCGGCTCTTACCAGCCTAACTTCGATCATTGGACCGC
TGATCGTCACGGCGATTTATGCCGCCTCGGCGAGCACATGGAACGGGTTGGCATGGATTGTAGGCGCCGC
CCTATACCTTGTCTGCCTCCCCGCGTTGCGTCGCGGTGCATGGAGCCGGGCCACCTCGACCTGAATGGAA
GCCGGCGGCACCTCGCTAACGGATTCACCACTCCAAGAATTGGAGCCAATCAATTCTTGCGGAGAACTGT
GAATGCGCAAACCAACCCTTGGCAGAACATATCCATCGCGTCCGCCATCTCCAGCAGCCGCACGCGGCGC
ATCTCGGGCAGCGTTGGGTCCTGGCCACGGGTGCGCATGATCGTGCTCCTGTCGTTGAGGACCCGGCTAG
GCTGGCGGGGTTGCCTTACTGGTTAGCAGAATGAATCACCGATACGCGAGCGAACGTGAAGCGACTGCTG
CTGCAAAACGTCTGCGACCTGAGCAACAACATGAATGGTCTTCGGTTTCCGTGTTTCGTAAAGTCTGGAA
ACGCGGAAGTCAGCGCCCTGCACCATTATGTTCCGGATCTGCATCGCAGGATGCTGCTGGCTACCCTGTG
GAACACCTACATCTGTATTAACGAAGCGCTGGCATTGACCCTGAGTGATTTTTCTCTGGTCCCGCCGCAT
CCATACCGCCAGTTGTTTACCCTCACAACGTTCCAGTAACCGGGCATGTTCATCATCAGTAACCCGTATC
GTGAGCATCCTCTCTCGTTTCATCGGTATCATTACCCCCATGAACAGAAATCCCCCTTACACGGAGGCAT
CAGTGACCAAACAGGAAAAAACCGCCCTTAACATGGCCCGCTTTATCAGAAGCCAGACATTAACGCTTCT
GGAGAAACTCAACGAGCTGGACGCGGATGAACAGGCAGACATCTGTGAATCGCTTCACGACCACGCTGAT
GAGCTTTACCGCAGCTGCCTCGCGCGTTTCGGTGATGACGGTGAAAACCTCTGACACATGCAGCTCCCGG
AGACGGTCACAGCTTGTCTGTAAGCGGATGCCGGGAGCAGACAAGCCCGTCAGGGCGCGTCAGCGGGTGT
TGGCGGGTGTCGGGGCGCAGCCATGACCCAGTCACGTAGCGATAGCGGAGTGTATACTGGCTTAACTATG
CGGCATCAGAGCAGATTGTACTGAGAGTGCACCATATGCGGTGTGAAATACCGCACAGATGCGTAAGGAG
AAAATACCGCATCAGGCGCTCTTCCGCTTCCTCGCTCACTGACTCGCTGCGCTCGGTCGTTCGGCTGCGG
CGAGCGGTATCAGCTCACTCAAAGGCGGTAATACGGTTATCCACAGAATCAGGGGATAACGCAGGAAAGA
ACATGTGAGCAAAAGGCCAGCAAAAGGCCAGGAACCGTAAAAAGGCCGCGTTGCTGGCGTTTTTCCATAG
GCTCCGCCCCCCTGACGAGCATCACAAAAATCGACGCTCAAGTCAGAGGTGGCGAAACCCGACAGGACTA
TAAAGATACCAGGCGTTTCCCCCTGGAAGCTCCCTCGTGCGCTCTCCTGTTCCGACCCTGCCGCTTACCG
GATACCTGTCCGCCTTTCTCCCTTCGGGAAGCGTGGCGCTTTCTCATAGCTCACGCTGTAGGTATCTCAG
TTCGGTGTAGGTCGTTCGCTCCAAGCTGGGCTGTGTGCACGAACCCCCCGTTCAGCCCGACCGCTGCGCC
TTATCCGGTAACTATCGTCTTGAGTCCAACCCGGTAAGACACGACTTATCGCCACTGGCAGCAGCCACTG
GTAACAGGATTAGCAGAGCGAGGTATGTAGGCGGTGCTACAGAGTTCTTGAAGTGGTGGCCTAACTACGG
CTACACTAGAAGGACAGTATTTGGTATCTGCGCTCTGCTGAAGCCAGTTACCTTCGGAAAAAGAGTTGGT
AGCTCTTGATCCGGCAAACAAACCACCGCTGGTAGCGGTGGTTTTTTTGTTTGCAAGCAGCAGATTACGC
GCAGAAAAAAAGGATCTCAAGAAGATCCTTTGATCTTTTCTACGGGGTCTGACGCTCAGTGGAACGAAAA
CTCACGTTAAGGGATTTTGGTCATGAGATTATCAAAAAGGATCTTCACCTAGATCCTTTTAAATTAAAAA
TGAAGTTTTAAATCAATCTAAAGTATATATGAGTAAACTTGGTCTGACAGTTACCAATGCTTAATCAGTG
AGGCACCTATCTCAGCGATCTGTCTATTTCGTTCATCCATAGTTGCCTGACTCCCCGTCGTGTAGATAAC
TACGATACGGGAGGGCTTACCATCTGGCCCCAGTGCTGCAATGATACCGCGAGACCCACGCTCACCGGCT
CCAGATTTATCAGCAATAAACCAGCCAGCCGGAAGGGCCGAGCGCAGAAGTGGTCCTGCAACTTTATCCG
CCTCCATCCAGTCTATTAATTGTTGCCGGGAAGCTAGAGTAAGTAGTTCGCCAGTTAATAGTTTGCGCAA
CGTTGTTGCCATTGCTGCAGGCATCGTGGTGTCACGCTCGTCGTTTGGTATGGCTTCATTCAGCTCCGGT
TCCCAACGATCAAGGCGAGTTACATGATCCCCCATGTTGTGCAAAAAAGCGGTTAGCTCCTTCGGTCCTC
CGATCGTTGTCAGAAGTAAGTTGGCCGCAGTGTTATCACTCATGGTTATGGCAGCACTGCATAATTCTCT
TACTGTCATGCCATCCGTAAGATGCTTTTCTGTGACTGGTGAGTACTCAACCAAGTCATTCTGAGAATAG
TGTATGCGGCGACCGAGTTGCTCTTGCCCGGCGTCAACACGGGATAATACCGCGCCACATAGCAGAACTT
TAAAAGTGCTCATCATTGGAAAACGTTCTTCGGGGCGAAAACTCTCAAGGATCTTACCGCTGTTGAGATC
CAGTTCGATGTAACCCACTCGTGCACCCAACTGATCTTCAGCATCTTTTACTTTCACCAGCGTTTCTGGG
TGAGCAAAAACAGGAAGGCAAAATGCCGCAAAAAAGGGAATAAGGGCGACACGGAAATGTTGAATACTCA
TACTCTTCCTTTTTCAATATTATTGAAGCATTTATCAGGGTTATTGTCTCATGAGCGGATACATATTTGA
ATGTATTTAGAAAAATAAACAAATAGGGGTTCCGCGCACATTTCCCCGAAAAGTGCCACCTGACGTCTAA
GAAACCATTATTATCATGACATTAACCTATAAAAATAGGCGTATCACGAGGCCCTTTGGATAACCAGAA
Features (pLannotate 1.2.2; 11 found; start..end, strand, type, name):
    235..265     +  promoter       lac UV5 promoter: E. coli lac promoter with an "up" mutation
    273..289     +  protein_bind   lac operator: The lac repressor binds to the lac operator to inhibit transcription in E. coli. This inhibition can be relieved by adding lactose or isopropyl-β-D-thiogalactopyranoside (IPTG). lac repressor encoded by lacI
    309..333     +  CDS            lacZα (fragment): LacZα fragment of β-galactosidase; lacZ fragment
    359..1102    +  CDS            rpoA (fragment): RPOA_ECO24 - Experimental evidence at protein level: Swiss-Prot protein existence level 1. DNA-dependent RNA polymerase catalyzes the transcription of DNA into RNA using the four ribonucleoside triphosphates as substrates. From Escherichia coli O139:H28 (strain E24377A / ETEC).
   1193..2094    +  CDS            TcR (fragment): tetracycline efflux protein; tet; confers resistance to tetracycline
   2336..2716    -  CDS            YPB1_ECOLX: Protein predicted: Swiss-Prot protein existence level 4. From Escherichia coli.
   2733..2924    +  CDS            rop: Rop protein, which maintains plasmids at low copy number; rop
   3026..3166    +  misc_feature   bom: basis of mobility region from pBR322
   3352..3940    -  rep_origin     ori: high-copy-number ColE1/pMB1/pBR322/pUC origin of replication
   4111..4971    -  CDS            AmpR: β-lactamase; bla; confers resistance to ampicillin, carbenicillin, and related antibiotics
   4972..5076    -  promoter       AmpR promoter: bla
