[The description below was written by a language model from this plasmid's Addgene catalogue record and pLannotate feature annotations shown in this document.]
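Description:
VN517 pBR-rpoA-IP3 is a low-copy, pBR322-type bacterial expression plasmid that supplies one of the two fusion partners in a quantitative bacterial two-hybrid (qB2H) assay. The sequenced record is about 5.2 kb. It carries a pMB1/ColE1-family origin together with the rop gene, which keeps copy number low, and the pBR322 bom mobilisation region. Selection is by ampicillin through the bla gene under its own promoter. A tetracycline-resistance coding sequence is annotated only as a fragment, so it is presumably a non-functional remnant of the parent backbone. The catalogue notes that the plasmid is propagated in a dedicated E. coli strain deposited alongside it.

The expression cassette is driven by a tandem lpp plus lacUV5 promoter according to the catalogue. The feature table annotates the lacUV5 element and an adjacent lac operator but not the lpp part. The operator places transcription under LacI control and makes it IPTG-inducible. Downstream lies a fragment of E. coli rpoA, encoding part of the RNA polymerase alpha subunit, followed by a short 93 bp synthetic insert called IP3 cloned between retained NotI and BamHI sites, so that IP3 is displayed at the C-terminal end of the rpoA portion. The insert itself is not annotated in the feature table, and the record does not say what IP3 is or binds.

In bacterial two-hybrid systems of this kind, the alpha-subunit fusion recruits RNA polymerase to a reporter promoter when its fused peptide interacts with a partner tethered to DNA by a separate plasmid, so reporter output reflects interaction strength. This construct therefore serves to present IP3 for measuring protein–protein interactions.
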