Addgene plasmid #235100: VN517 pBR-rpoA-IP3
Purpose: Quantitative bacterial two-hybrid (qB2H). Expresses IP3.
Depositing lab: Oscar Ramos. Depositing organization: Commissariat Energie Atomique (CEA), Saclay. Publication: Optimized Quantitative Bacterial Two-Hybrid (qB2H) for Protein-Protein Interaction Assessment. Guyot A, Maillard E, Ferreira-Pinto K, Plancon-Arnould L, Nadaradjane AA, Guerois R, Ochsenbein F, Martin L, Ramos OHP. Comput Struct Biotechnol J. 2026 May 25;35(1):0098. doi: 10.34133/csbj.0098. eCollection 2026. PubMed 42199375.
Backbone
  Vector backbone: pBR
  Backbone size w/o insert (bp): 5094
  Vector type: Bacterial Expression, Synthetic Biology ; Quantitative bacterial two-hybrid (qB2H)
Growth in bacteria
  Bacterial resistance: Ampicillin, 100 μg/mL
  Growth temperature: 37°C
  Growth strain: SB39 (Addgene #235121)
  Copy number: Low Copy
Gene/Insert
  Gene/Insert name: IP3
  Species: Synthetic
  Insert size (bp): 93
  Promoter: lpp+lacUV5
  Tag / fusion protein: rpoA (N terminal on insert)
  Cloning method: Restriction Enzyme; 5′ cloning site NotI (not destroyed); 3′ cloning site BamHI (not destroyed)
  Sequencing primers: 5′ GAACAGCGTACCGACCTGGAC; 3′ CAGTAGTAGGTTGAGGCCGTT
Terms and licenses: Academic/Nonprofit Terms; Industry Terms: Not Available to Industry
Depositor comments: Please note that this plasmid may require a unique bacterial strain, so make sure to confirm that you can also obtain the appropriate growth strain. Please contact us or contact our distributors if you have any questions. Please visit https://doi.org/10.1101/2025.10.29.680610 for bioRxiv preprint.
How to cite: VN517 pBR-rpoA-IP3 was a gift from Oscar Ramos (Addgene plasmid # 235100 ; http://n2t.net/addgene:235100 ; RRID:Addgene_235100)
