>Addgene plasmid #235100 | VN517 pBR-rpoA-IP3 | depositor partial sequence | sequence record 462550 | rpoA-IP3
ATGCAGGGTTCTGTGACAGAGTTTCTAAAACCGCGCCTGGTTGATATCGAGCAAGTGAGTTCGACGCACG
CCAAGGTGACCCTTGAGCCTTTAGAGCGTGGCTTTGGCCATACTCTGGGTAACGCACTGCGCCGTATTCT
GCTCTCATCGATGCCGGGTTGCGCGGTGACCGAGGTTGAGATTGATGGTGTACTACATGAGTACAGCACC
AAAGAAGGCGTTCAGGAAGATATCCTGGAAATCCTGCTCAACCTGAAAGGGCTGGCGGTGAGAGTTCAGG
GCAAAGATGAAGTTATTCTTACCTTGAATAAATCTGGCATTGGCCCTGTGACTGCAGCCGATATCACCCA
CGACGGTGATGTCGAAATCGTCAAGCCGCAGCACGTGATCTGCCACCTGACCGATGAGAACGCGTCTATT
AGCATGCGTATCAAAGTTCAGCGCGGTCGTGGTTATGTGCCGGCTTCTACCCGAATTCATTCGGAAGAAG
ATGAGCGCCCAATCGGCCGTCTGCTGGTCGACGCATGCTACAGCCCTGTGGAGCGTATTGCCTACAATGT
TGAAGCAGCGCGTGTAGAACAGCGTACCGACCTGGACAAGCTGGTCATCGAAATGGAAACCAACGGCACA
ATCGATCCTGAAGAGGCGATTCGTCGTGCGGCAACCATTCTGGCTGAACAACTGGAAGCTTTCGTTGACT
TACGTGATGTACGTCAGCCTGAAGTGAAAGAAGAGAAACCAGAGGCGGCCGCAGCAAGCACCGAACGCAA
ATGGGCAGAACTGGCACGTCGTATTCGTGGTGCAGGCGGTGTTACCCTCAATGGTTTTGGTTGA
