>Addgene plasmid #235100 | VN517 pBR-rpoA-IP3 | depositor partial sequence | sequence record 462551 | Ampicillin resistance
ATGAGTATTCAACATTTCCGTGTCGCCCTTATTCCCTTTTTTGCGGCATTTTGCCTTCCTGTTTTTGCTC
ACCCAGAAACGCTGGTGAAAGTAAAAGATGCTGAAGATCAGTTGGGTGCACGAGTGGGTTACATCGAACT
GGATCTCAACAGCGGTAAGATCCTTGAGAGTTTTCGCCCCGAAGAACGTTTTCCAATGATGAGCACTTTT
AAAGTTCTGCTATGTGGCGCGGTATTATCCCGTGTTGACGCCGGGCAAGAGCAACTCGGTCGCCGCATAC
ACTATTCTCAGAATGACTTGGTTGAGTACTCACCAGTCACAGAAAAGCATCTTACGGATGGCATGACAGT
AAGAGAATTATGCAGTGCTGCCATAACCATGAGTGATAACACTGCGGCCAACTTACTTCTGACAACGATC
GGAGGACCGAAGGAGCTAACCGCTTTTTTGCACAACATGGGGGATCATGTAACTCGCCTTGATCGTTGGG
AACCGGAGCTGAATGAAGCCATACCAAACGACGAGCGTGACACCACGATGCCTGCAGCAATGGCAACAAC
GTTGCGCAAACTATTAACTGGCGAACTACTTACTCTAGCTTCCCGGCAACAATTAATAGACTGGATGGAG
GCGGATAAAGTTGCAGGACCACTTCTGCGCTCGGCCCTTCCGGCTGGCTGGTTTATTGCTGATAAATCTG
GAGCCGGTGAGCGTGGGTCTCGCGGTATCATTGCAGCACTGGGGCCAGATGGTAAGCCCTCCCGTATCGT
AGTTATCTACACGACGGGGAGTCAGGCAACTATGGATGAACGAAATAGACAGATCGCTGAGATAGGTGCC
TCACTGATTAAGCATTGGTAA
